Addgene plasmid #146923: pnEK-NvHN_M
Purpose: (Empty Backbone) Bacterial Expression vector
Depositing lab: Elisa Izaurralde. Depositing organization: Max Planck Institute for Developmental Biology. Publication: Deciphering correct strategies for multiprotein complex assembly by co-expression: application to complexes as large as the histone octamer. Diebold ML, Fribourg S, Koch M, Metzger T, Romier C. J Struct Biol. 2011 Aug;175(2):178-88. doi: 10.1016/j.jsb.2011.02.001. Epub 2011 Feb 12. PubMed 21320604.
Backbone
  Vector backbone: pnEK
  Vector type: Bacterial Expression
Growth in bacteria
  Bacterial resistance: Kanamycin, 50 μg/mL
  Growth temperature: 37°C
  Growth strain: DH5alpha
  Copy number: Low Copy
Gene/Insert
  Gene/Insert name: None
Terms and licenses: Academic/Nonprofit Terms; Industry Terms: Not Available to Industry
Depositor comments: Plasmids from this collection were made available to the research community and donated after the lab closed. Please note that the sequence provided by the depositing laboratory may be theoretical/predicted or based on Sanger sequencing results. There may be discrepancies between sequencing results obtained by Addgene and the depositor sequence. If an Addgene verified sequence is not available, please contact before placing your order to request that our lab fully sequence the plasmid.
How to cite: pnEK-NvHN_M was a gift from Elisa Izaurralde (Addgene plasmid # 146923 ; http://n2t.net/addgene:146923 ; RRID:Addgene_146923)
