[The description below was written by a language model from this plasmid's Addgene catalogue record and pLannotate feature annotations shown in this document.]
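Description:
pnEK-NvHN_M is an empty bacterial expression backbone of about 6.8 kb from the pnEK vector family, catalogued with no insert and intended to receive a coding sequence for protein production in E. coli. It is selected with kanamycin through an aminoglycoside phosphotransferase gene. Replication relies on a ColE1/pMB1-type origin accompanied by the pBR322 bom region and the rop gene, which is consistent with the low copy number stated in the record. An f1 phage origin is also present. Short tetracycline-resistance fragments, a partial AmpR promoter and a predicted E. coli ORF are non-functional remnants of the pBR322/pET-like ancestry.

The expression cassette follows the classic T7lac design. A T7 promoter is followed immediately by a lac operator and the strong T7 gene 10 ribosome binding site, and a T7 terminator closes the unit. A plasmid-borne lacI gene with its own promoter supplies repressor, so transcription stays off until IPTG induction in a host that provides T7 RNA polymerase. Downstream of the RBS, the annotation detects a very short match to a His/TEV-type composite tag, most likely reflecting a histidine tag, followed by a nearly full-length NusA coding sequence, a highly soluble E. coli protein commonly used as a solubility-enhancing fusion partner. A target gene cloned after it would therefore be expressed as an N-terminal tag-NusA fusion. The record does not describe the cloning sites or any protease cleavage site between NusA and the target. The associated publication concerns co-expression strategies for assembling multiprotein complexes, which suggests use alongside compatible vectors carrying other subunits.
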