Features (pLannotate 1.2.2; 19 found; start..end, strand, type, name):
     12..467     +  rep_origin     f1 ori (sequence partly withheld): f1 bacteriophage origin of replication; arrow indicates direction of (+) strand synthesis
    494..551     +  promoter       AmpR promoter (fragment): bla
    560..1375    -  CDS            KanR: aminoglycoside phosphotransferase; aph(3')-Ia; confers resistance to kanamycin in bacteria or G418 (Geneticin®) in eukaryotes
   1497..2085    +  rep_origin     ori: high-copy-number ColE1/pMB1/pBR322/pUC origin of replication
   2271..2413    -  misc_feature   bom: basis of mobility region from pBR322
   2515..2706    -  CDS            rop: Rop protein, which maintains plasmids at low copy number; rop
   2723..3103    +  CDS            YPB1_ECOLX: Protein predicted: Swiss-Prot protein existence level 4. From Escherichia coli.
   3175..3466    -  CDS            TcR (fragment): tetracycline efflux protein; tet; confers resistance to tetracycline
   3481..3502    -  protein_bind   CAP binding site: CAP binding activates transcription in the presence of cAMP. E. coli catabolite activator protein
   3515..4597    -  CDS            lacI: lac repressor; lacI; The lac repressor binds to the lac operator to inhibit transcription in E. coli. This inhibition can be relieved by adding lactose or isopropyl-β-D-thiogalactopyranoside (IPTG).
   4598..4675    -  promoter       lacI promoter: lacI
   4683..4962    -  CDS            TcR (fragment): tetracycline efflux protein; tet; confers resistance to tetracycline
   4984..5002    +  promoter       T7 promoter: promoter for bacteriophage T7 RNA polymerase
   5003..5027    +  protein_bind   lac operator: The lac repressor binds to the lac operator to inhibit transcription in E. coli. This inhibition can be relieved by adding lactose or isopropyl-β-D-thiogalactopyranoside (IPTG). lac repressor encoded by lacI
   5042..5064    +  RBS            RBS: efficient ribosome binding site from bacteriophage T7 gene 10 (Olins and Rangwala, 1989)
   5083..5099    +  CDS            capTEV™ (fragment): composite tag for in vivo biotinylation, TEV protease cleavage, and 6xHis tagging
   5120..6600    +  CDS            NusA (fragment): transcription elongation protein (N utilization substance protein A); nusA; highly soluble in E. coli
   6698..6747    +  CDS            SET1 (fragment): solubility-enhancement tag derived from T7 phage gene 10B
   6755..6802    +  terminator     T7 terminator: transcription terminator for bacteriophage T7 RNA polymerase
>Addgene plasmid #146923 | pnEK-NvHN_M | depositor full sequence | sequence record 289370 | Full Sequence
TGGCGAATGGG
[124 nt withheld, positions 12-135]
C
[91 nt withheld, positions 137-227]
A
[49 nt withheld, positions 229-277]
CCTTTGACGTTGGAGTCCACGTTCTTT
[37 nt withheld, positions 305-341]
ACCCTATCTCGGTCTATTCTTTTGATTTATAAGGGATTTTGCCGATTTCGGCCTATTGGTTAAAAAATGA
GCTGATTTAACAAAAATTTAACGCGAATTTTAACAAAATATTAACGTTTACAATTTCAGGTGGCACTTTT
CGGGGAAATGTGCGCGGAACCCCTATTTGTTTATTTTTCTAAATACATTCAAATATGTATCCGCTCATGA
ATTAATTCTTAGAAAAACTCATCGAGCATCAAATGAAACTGCAATTTATTCATATCAGGATTATCAATAC
CATATTTTTGAAAAAGCCGTTTCTGTAATGAAGGAGAAAACTCACCGAGGCAGTTCCATAGGATGGCAAG
ATCCTGGTATCGGTCTGCGATTCCGACTCGTCCAACATCAATACAACCTATTAATTTCCCCTCGTCAAAA
ATAAGGTTATCAAGTGAGAAATCACCATGAGTGACGACTGAATCCGGTGAGAATGGCAAAAGTTTATGCA
TTTCTTTCCAGACTTGTTCAACAGGCCAGCCATTACGCTCGTCATCAAAATCACTCGCATCAACCAAACC
GTTATTCATTCGTGATTGCGCCTGAGCGAGACGAAATACGCGATCGCTGTTAAAAGGACAATTACAAACA
GGAATCGAATGCAACCGGCGCAGGAACACTGCCAGCGCATCAACAATATTTTCACCTGAATCAGGATATT
CTTCTAATACCTGGAATGCTGTTTTCCCGGGGATCGCAGTGGTGAGTAACCATGCATCATCAGGAGTACG
GATAAAATGCTTGATGGTCGGAAGAGGCATAAATTCCGTCAGCCAGTTTAGTCTGACCATCTCATCTGTA
ACATCATTGGCAACGCTACCTTTGCCATGTTTCAGAAACAACTCTGGCGCATCGGGCTTCCCATACAATC
GATAGATTGTCGCACCTGATTGCCCGACATTATCGCGAGCCCATTTATACCCATATAAATCAGCATCCAT
GTTGGAATTTAATCGCGGCCTAGAGCAAGACGTTTCCCGTTGAATATGGCTCATAACACCCCTTGTATTA
CTGTTTATGTAAGCAGACAGTTTTATTGTTCATGACCAAAATCCCTTAACGTGAGTTTTCGTTCCACTGA
GCGTCAGACCCCGTAGAAAAGATCAAAGGATCTTCTTGAGATCCTTTTTTTCTGCGCGTAATCTGCTGCT
TGCAAACAAAAAAACCACCGCTACCAGCGGTGGTTTGTTTGCCGGATCAAGAGCTACCAACTCTTTTTCC
GAAGGTAACTGGCTTCAGCAGAGCGCAGATACCAAATACTGTCCTTCTAGTGTAGCCGTAGTTAGGCCAC
CACTTCAAGAACTCTGTAGCACCGCCTACATACCTCGCTCTGCTAATCCTGTTACCAGTGGCTGCTGCCA
GTGGCGATAAGTCGTGTCTTACCGGGTTGGACTCAAGACGATAGTTACCGGATAAGGCGCAGCGGTCGGG
CTGAACGGGGGGTTCGTGCACACAGCCCAGCTTGGAGCGAACGACCTACACCGAACTGAGATACCTACAG
CGTGAGCTATGAGAAAGCGCCACGCTTCCCGAAGGGAGAAAGGCGGACAGGTATCCGGTAAGCGGCAGGG
TCGGAACAGGAGAGCGCACGAGGGAGCTTCCAGGGGGAAACGCCTGGTATCTTTATAGTCCTGTCGGGTT
TCGCCACCTCTGACTTGAGCGTCGATTTTTGTGATGCTCGTCAGGGGGGCGGAGCCTATGGAAAAACGCC
AGCAACGCGGCCTTTTTACGGTTCCTGGCCTTTTGCTGGCCTTTTGCTCACATGTTCTTTCCTGCGTTAT
CCCCTGATTCTGTGGATAACCGTATTACCGCCTTTGAGTGAGCTGATACCGCTCGCCGCAGCCGAACGAC
CGAGCGCAGCGAGTCAGTGAGCGAGGAAGCGGAAGAGCGCCTGATGCGGTATTTTCTCCTTACGCATCTG
TGCGGTATTTCACACCGCATATATGGTGCACTCTCAGTACAATCTGCTCTGATGCCGCATAGTTAAGCCA
GTATACACTCCGCTATCGCTACGTGACTGGGTCATGGCTGCGCCCCGACACCCGCCAACACCCGCTGACG
CGCCCTGACGGGCTTGTCTGCTCCCGGCATCCGCTTACAGACAAGCTGTGACCGTCTCCGGGAGCTGCAT
GTGTCAGAGGTTTTCACCGTCATCACCGAAACGCGCGAGGCAGCTGCGGTAAAGCTCATCAGCGTGGTCG
TGAAGCGATTCACAGATGTCTGCCTGTTCATCCGCGTCCAGCTCGTTGAGTTTCTCCAGAAGCGTTAATG
TCTGGCTTCTGATAAAGCGGGCCATGTTAAGGGCGGTTTTTTCCTGTTTGGTCACTGATGCCTCCGTGTA
AGGGGGATTTCTGTTCATGGGGGTAATGATACCGATGAAACGAGAGAGGATGCTCACGATACGGGTTACT
GATGATGAACATGCCCGGTTACTGGAACGTTGTGAGGGTAAACAACTGGCGGTATGGATGCGGCGGGACC
AGAGAAAAATCACTCAGGGTCAATGCCAGCGCTTCGTTAATACAGATGTAGGTGTTCCACAGGGTAGCCA
GCAGCATCCTGCGATGCAGATCCGGAACATAATGGTGCAGGGCGCTGACTTCCGCGTTTCCAGACTTTAC
GAAACACGGAAACCGAAGACCATTCATGTTGTTGCTCAGGTCGCAGACGTTTTGCAGCAGCAGTCGCTTC
ACGTTCGCTCGCGTATCGGTGATTCATTCTGCTAACCAGTAAGGCAACCCCGCCAGCCTAGCCGGGTCCT
CAACGACAGGAGCACGATCATGCGCACCCGTGGGGCCGCCATGCCGGCGATAATGGCCTGCTTCTCGCCG
AAACGTTTGGTGGCGGGACCAGTGACGAAGGCTTGAGCGAGGGCGTGCAAGATTCCGAATACCGCAAGCG
ACAGGCCGATCATCGTCGCGCTCCAGCGAAAGCGGTCCTCGCCGAAAATGACCCAGAGCGCTGCCGGCAC
CTGTCCTACGAGTTGCATGATAAAGAAGACAGTCATAAGTGCGGCGACGATAGTCATGCCCCGCGCCCAC
CGGAAGGAGCTGACTGGGTTGAAGGCTCTCAAGGGCATCGGTCGAGATCCCGGTGCCTAATGAGTGAGCT
AACTTACATTAATTGCGTTGCGCTCACTGCCCGCTTTCCAGTCGGGAAACCTGTCGTGCCAGCTGCATTA
ATGAATCGGCCAACGCGCGGGGAGAGGCGGTTTGCGTATTGGGCGCCAGGGTGGTTTTTCTTTTCACCAG
TGAGACGGGCAACAGCTGATTGCCCTTCACCGCCTGGCCCTGAGAGAGTTGCAGCAAGCGGTCCACGCTG
GTTTGCCCCAGCAGGCGAAAATCCTGTTTGATGGTGGTTAACGGCGGGATATAACATGAGCTGTCTTCGG
TATCGTCGTATCCCACTACCGAGATATCCGCACCAACGCGCAGCCCGGACTCGGTAATGGCGCGCATTGC
GCCCAGCGCCATCTGATCGTTGGCAACCAGCATCGCAGTGGGAACGATGCCCTCATTCAGCATTTGCATG
GTTTGTTGAAAACCGGACATGGCACTCCAGTCGCCTTCCCGTTCCGCTATCGGCTGAATTTGATTGCGAG
TGAGATATTTATGCCAGCCAGCCAGACGCAGACGCGCCGAGACAGAACTTAATGGGCCCGCTAACAGCGC
GATTTGCTGGTGACCCAATGCGACCAGATGCTCCACGCCCAGTCGCGTACCGTCTTCATGGGAGAAAATA
ATACTGTTGATGGGTGTCTGGTCAGAGACATCAAGAAATAACGCCGGAACATTAGTGCAGGCAGCTTCCA
CAGCAATGGCATCCTGGTCATCCAGCGGATAGTTAATGATCAGCCCACTGACGCGTTGCGCGAGAAGATT
GTGCACCGCCGCTTTACAGGCTTCGACGCCGCTTCGTTCTACCATCGACACCACCACGCTGGCACCCAGT
TGATCGGCGCGAGATTTAATCGCCGCGACAATTTGCGACGGCGCGTGCAGGGCCAGACTGGAGGTGGCAA
CGCCAATCAGCAACGACTGTTTGCCCGCCAGTTGTTGTGCCACGCGGTTGGGAATGTAATTCAGCTCCGC
CATCGCCGCTTCCACTTTTTCCCGCGTTTTCGCAGAAACGTGGCTGGCCTGGTTCACCACGCGGGAAACG
GTCTGATAAGAGACACCGGCATACTCTGCGACATCGTATAACGTTACTGGTTTCACATTCACCACCCTGA
ATTGACTCTCTTCCGGGCGCTATCATGCCATACCGCGAAAGGTTTTGCGCCATTCGATGGTGTCCGGGAT
CTCGACGCTCTCCCTTATGCGACTCCTGCATTAGGAAGCAGCCCAGTAGTAGGTTGAGGCCGTTGAGCAC
CGCCGCCGCAAGGAATGGTGCATGCAAGGAGATGGCGCCCAACAGTCCCCCGGCCACGGGGCCTGCCACC
ATACCCACGCCGAAACAAGCGCTCATGAGCCCGAAGTGGCGAGCCCGATCTTCCCCATCGGTGATGTCGG
CGATATAGGCGCCAGCAACCGCACCTGTGGCGCCGGTGATGCCGGCCACGATGCGTCCGGCGTAGAGGAT
CGAGATCTCGATCCCGCGAAATTAATACGACTCACTATAGGGGAATTGTGAGCGGATAACAATTCCCCAC
TAGTAATAATTTTGTTTAACTTTAAGAAGGAGATATACCATGAGCGGCAGCCATCATCATCATCATCACA
GCGGCAGCGGCTCCATGGACAAAGAAATTTTGGCTGTAGTTGAAGCCGTATCCAATGAAAAGGCGCTACC
TCGCGAGAAGATTTTCGAAGCATTGGAAAGCGCCCTGGCGACAGCAACAAAGAAAAAATATGAACAAGAG
ATCGACGTCCGCGTACAGATCGATCGCAAAAGCGGTGATTTTGACACTTTCCGTCGCTGGTTAGTTGTTG
ATGAAGTCACCCAGCCGACCAAGGAAATCACCCTTGAAGCCGCACGTTATGAAGATGAAAGCCTGAACCT
GGGCGATTACGTTGAAGATCAGATTGAGTCTGTTACCTTTGACCGTATCACTACCCAGACGGCAAAACAG
GTTATCGTGCAGAAAGTGCGTGAAGCCGAACGTGCGATGGTGGTTGATCAGTTCCGTGAACACGAAGGTG
AAATCATCACCGGCGTGGTGAAAAAAGTAAACCGCGACAACATCTCTCTGGATCTGGGCAACAACGCTGA
AGCCGTGATCCTGCGCGAAGATATGCTGCCGCGTGAAAACTTCCGCCCTGGCGACCGCGTTCGTGGCGTG
CTCTATTCCGTTCGCCCGGAAGCGCGTGGCGCCCAACTGTTCGTCACTCGTTCCAAGCCGGAAATGCTGA
TCGAACTGTTCCGTATTGAAGTGCCAGAAATCGGCGAAGAAGTGATTGAAATTAAAGCAGCGGCTCGCGA
TCCGGGTTCTCGTGCGAAAATCGCGGTGAAAACCAACGATAAACGTATCGATCCGGTAGGTGCTTGCGTA
GGTATGCGTGGCGCCCGTGTTCAGGCGGTGTCTACTGAACTGGGTGGCGAGCGTATCGATATCGTCCTGT
GGGATGATAACCCGGCGCAGTTCGTGATTAACGCAATGGCACCGGCAGACGTTGCTTCTATCGTGGTGGA
TGAAGATAAACACACGATGGACATCGCCGTTGAAGCCGGTAATCTGGCGCAGGCGATTGGCCGTAACGGT
CAGAACGTGCGTCTGGCTTCGCAACTGAGCGGTTGGGAACTCAACGTGATGACCGTTGACGACCTGCAAG
CTAAGCATCAGGCGGAAGCGCACGCAGCGATCGACACCTTCACCAAATATCTCGACATCGACGAAGACTT
CGCGACTGTTCTGGTAGAAGAAGGCTTCTCGACGCTGGAAGAATTGGCCTATGTGCCGATGAAAGAGCTG
TTGGAAATCGAAGGCCTTGATGAGCCGACCGTTGAAGCACTGCGCGAGCGTGCTAAAAATGCACTGGCCA
CCATTGCACAGGCCCAGGAAGAAAGCCTCGGTGATAACAAACCGGCTGACGATCTGCTGAACCTTGAAGG
GGTAGATCGTGATTTGGCATTCAAACTGGCCGCCCGTGGCGTTTGTACGCTGGAAGACCTCGCCGAACAG
GGCATTGATGATCTGGCTGATATCGAAGGGTTGACCGACGAAAAAGCCGGAGCACTGATTATGGCTGCCC
GTAATATTTGCTGGTTCGGTGACGAAGCGGGTACCGGCAGCGGCGAAAACCTTTACTTCCAGGGCCATAT
GCTCGAGCTTAAGCAATTGGGATCCTAATAGTCTAGAGCTAGCCCTAGGAGATCCGGCTGCTAACAAAGC
CCGAAAGGAAGCTGAGTTGGCTGCTGCCACCGCTGAGCAATAACTAGCATAACCCCTTGGGGCCTCTAAA
CGGGTCTTGAGGGGTTTTTTGCTGAAAGGAGGAACTATATCCGGAT
